>Addgene plasmid #78396 | pNX3s2-HA3 | depositor full sequence | sequence record 146374 | pNX3s2-HA3 sequence 3998 bps
GACGTCTAAGAAACCATTATTATCATGACATTAACCTATAAAAATAGGCGTATCACGAGGCCCTTTCGTC
TCGCGCGTTTCGGTGATGACGGTGAAAACCTCTGACACATGCAGCTCCCGGAGACGGTCACAGCTTGTCT
GTAAGCGGATGCCGGGAGCAGACAAGCCCGTCAGGGCGCGTCAGCGGGTGTTGGCGGGTGTCGGGGCTGG
CTTAACTATGCGGCATCAGAGCAGATTGTACTGAGAGTGCACCATATGGACATATTGTCGTTAGAACGCG
GCTACAATTAATACATAACCTTATGTATCATACACATACGATTTAGGTGACACTATAGAACGCGGCCGCC
AGCTGAAGCTTCGTACGCTGCAGGTCGACGGATCCCCGGGTTAATTAACGCTAGCATGTACCCATACGAT
GTTCCTGACTATGCGGGCTACCCGTATGACGTGCCGGACTATGCAGGAGCCTATCCTTATGACGTTCCAG
ATTACGCTGGTTCTAGATGAGGCGCGCCACTTCTAAATAAGCGAATTTCTTATGATTTATGATTTTTATT
ATTAAATAAGTTATAAAAAAAATAAGTGTATACAAATTTTAAAGTGACTCTTAGGTTTTAAAACGAAAAT
TCTTATTCTTGAGTAACTCTTTCCTGTAGGTCAGGTTGCTTTCTCAGGTATAGTATGAGGTCGCTCTTAT
TGACCACACCTCTACCGGCAGATCCGCTAGGAGATCTGCAGTGAAAAAAATGCTTTATTTGTGAAATTTG
TGATGCTATTGCTTTATTTGTAACCATTATAAGCTGCAATAAACAAGTTTCGAGGTCGAGTGTCAGTCCT
GCTCCTCGGCCACGAAGTGCACGCAGTTGCCGGCCGGGTCGCGCAGGGCGAACTCCCGCCCCCACGGCTG
CTCGCCGATCTCGGTCATGGCCGGCCCGGAGGCGTCCCGGAAGTTCGTGGACACGACCTCCGACCACTCG
GCGTACAGCTCGTCCAGGCCGCGCACACACACCCAGGCCAGGGTGTTGTCCGGCACCACCTGGTCCTGGA
CCGCGCTGATGAACAGGGTCACGTCGTCCCGGACCACACCGGCGAAGTCGTCCTCCACGAAGTCCCGGGA
GAACCCGAGCCGGTCGGTCCAGAACTCGACCGCTCCGGCGACGTCGCGCGCGGTGAGCACCGGAACGGCA
CTGGTCAACTTGGCCATGGTTTAGTTCCTCACCTTGTCGTATTATACTATGCCGATATACTATGCCGATG
ATTAATTGTCAACACGGTCCGTTCCAATGCACCGTTCCCGGCCGCGGAGGCTGGATCGGTCCCGGTGTCT
TCTATGGAGGTCAAAACAGCGTGGATGGCGTCTCCAGGCGATCTGACGGTTCACTAAACGAGCTCTGCTT
ATATAGACCTCCCACCGTACACGCCTACCGCCCATTTGCGTCAATGGGGCGGAGTTGTTACGACATTTTG
GAAAGTCCCGTTGATTTTGGTGCCAAAACAAACTCCCATTGACGTCAATGGGGTGGAGACTTGGAAATCC
CCGTGAGTCAAACCGCTATCCACGCCCATTGATGTACTGCCAAAACCGCATCACCATGGTAATAGCGATG
ACTAATACGTAGATGTACTGCCAAGTAGGAAAGTCCCATAAGGTCATGTACTGGGCATAATGCCAGGCGG
GCCATTTACCGTCATTGACGTCAATAGGGGGCGTACTTGGCATATGATACACTTGATGTACTGCCAAGTG
GGCAGTTTACCGTAAATACTCCACCCATTGACGTCAATGGAAAGTCCCTATTGGCGTTACTATGGGAACA
TACGTCATTATTGACGTCAATGGGCGGGGGTCGTTGGGCGGTCAGCCAGGCGGGCCATTTACCGTAAGTT
ATGTAACGGTTTAAACGAGCTCGAATTCATCGATGATATCAGATCCACTAGTGGCCTATGCGGCCGCGGA
TCTGCCGGTCTCCCTATAGTGAGTCGTATTAATTTCGATAAGCCAGGTTAACCTGCATTAATGAATCGGC
CAACGCGCGGGGAGAGGCGGTTTGCGTATTGGGCGCTCTTCCGCTTCCTCGCTCACTGACTCGCTGCGCT
CGGTCGTTCGGCTGCGGCGAGCGGTATCAGCTCACTCAAAGGCGGTAATACGGTTATCCACAGAATCAGG
GGATAACGCAGGAAAGAACATGTGAGCAAAAGGCCAGCAAAAGGCCAGGAACCGTAAAAAGGCCGCGTTG
CTGGCGTTTTTCCATAGGCTCCGCCCCCCTGACGAGCATCACAAAAATCGACGCTCAAGTCAGAGGTGGC
GAAACCCGACAGGACTATAAAGATACCAGGCGTTTCCCCCTGGAAGCTCCCTCGTGCGCTCTCCTGTTCC
GACCCTGCCGCTTACCGGATACCTGTCCGCCTTTCTCCCTTCGGGAAGCGTGGCGCTTTCTCAATGCTCA
CGCTGTAGGTATCTCAGTTCGGTGTAGGTCGTTCGCTCCAAGCTGGGCTGTGTGCACGAACCCCCCGTTC
AGCCCGACCGCTGCGCCTTATCCGGTAACTATCGTCTTGAGTCCAACCCGGTAAGACACGACTTATCGCC
ACTGGCAGCAGCCACTGGTAACAGGATTAGCAGAGCGAGGTATGTAGGCGGTGCTACAGAGTTCTTGAAG
TGGTGGCCTAACTACGGCTACACTAGAAGGACAGTATTTGGTATCTGCGCTCTGCTGAAGCCAGTTACCT
TCGGAAAAAGAGTTGGTAGCTCTTGATCCGGCAAACAAACCACCGCTGGTAGCGGTGGTTTTTTTGTTTG
CAAGCAGCAGATTACGCGCAGAAAAAAAGGATCTCAAGAAGATCCTTTGATCTTTTCTACGGGGTCTGAC
GCTCAGTGGAACGAAAACTCACGTTAAGGGATTTTGGTCATGAGATTATCAAAAAGGATCTTCACCTAGA
TCCTTTTAAATTAAAAATGAAGTTTTAAATCAATCTAAAGTATATATGAGTAAACTTGGTCTGACAGTTA
CCAATGCTTAATCAGTGAGGCACCTATCTCAGCGATCTGTCTATTTCGTTCATCCATAGTTGCCTGACTC
CCCGTCGTGTAGATAACTACGATACGGGAGGGCTTACCATCTGGCCCCAGTGCTGCAATGATACCGCGAG
ACCCACGCTCACCGGCTCCAGATTTATCAGCAATAAACCAGCCAGCCGGAAGGGCCGAGCGCAGAAGTGG
TCCTGCAACTTTATCCGCCTCCATCCAGTCTATTAATTGTTGCCGGGAAGCTAGAGTAAGTAGTTCGCCA
GTTAATAGTTTGCGCAACGTTGTTGCCATTGCTACAGGCATCGTGGTGTCACGCTCGTCGTTTGGTATGG
CTTCATTCAGCTCCGGTTCCCAACGATCAAGGCGAGTTACATGATCCCCCATGTTGTGCAAAAAAGCGGT
TAGCTCCTTCGGTCCTCCGATCGTTGTCAGAAGTAAGTTGGCCGCAGTGTTATCACTCATGGTTATGGCA
GCACTGCATAATTCTCTTACTGTCATGCCATCCGTAAGATGCTTTTCTGTGACTGGTGAGTACTCAACCA
AGTCATTCTGAGAATAGTGTATGCGGCGACCGAGTTGCTCTTGCCCGGCGTCAATACGGGATAATACCGC
GCCACATAGCAGAACTTTAAAAGTGCTCATCATTGGAAAACGTTCTTCGGGGCGAAAACTCTCAAGGATC
TTACCGCTGTTGAGATCCAGTTCGATGTAACCCACTCGTGCACCCAACTGATCTTCAGCATCTTTTACTT
TCACCAGCGTTTCTGGGTGAGCAAAAACAGGAAGGCAAAATGCCGCAAAAAAGGGAATAAGGGCGACACG
GAAATGTTGAATACTCATACTCTTCCTTTTTCAATATTATTGAAGCATTTATCAGGGTTATTGTCTCATG
AGCGGATACATATTTGAATGTATTTAGAAAAATAAACAAATAGGGGTTCCGCGCACATTTCCCCGAAAAG
TGCCACCT
Features (pLannotate 1.2.2; 15 found; start..end, strand, type, name):
     70..105     +  CDS            rop (fragment): Rop protein, which maintains plasmids at low copy number; rop
    207..258     +  misc_feature   bom (fragment): basis of mobility region from pBR322
    321..339     +  promoter       SP6 promoter: promoter for bacteriophage SP6 RNA polymerase
    409..498     +  CDS            3xHA: three tandem HA epitope tags
    531..718     +  terminator     ADH1 terminator: S. cerevisiae ADH1; transcription terminator for the S. cerevisiae alcohol dehydrogenase 1 (ADH1) gene
    738..819     -  polyA_signal   SV40 poly(A) signal: SV40 polyadenylation signal
    833..1207    -  CDS            BleoR: antibiotic-binding protein; Sh ble from Streptoalloteichus hindustanus; confers resistance to bleomycin, phleomycin, and Zeocin™
   1226..1273    -  promoter       EM7 promoter: synthetic bacterial promoter&nbsp
   1391..1594    -  promoter       CMV promoter: human cytomegalovirus (CMV) immediate early promoter
   1595..1898    -  enhancer       CMV enhancer: human cytomegalovirus immediate early enhancer
   1973..1991    -  promoter       T7 promoter: promoter for bacteriophage T7 RNA polymerase
   2013..2066    -  CDS            lacI (fragment): lac repressor; lacI; The lac repressor binds to the lac operator to inhibit transcription in E. coli. This inhibition can be relieved by adding lactose or isopropyl-β-D-thiogalactopyranoside (IPTG).
   2249..2837    -  rep_origin     ori: high-copy-number ColE1/pMB1/pBR322/pUC origin of replication
   3008..3868    -  CDS            AmpR: β-lactamase; bla; confers resistance to ampicillin, carbenicillin, and related antibiotics
   3869..3973    -  promoter       AmpR promoter: bla
