[The description below was written by a language model from this plasmid's Addgene catalogue record and pLannotate feature annotations shown in this document.]
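Description:
pNX3s2-HA3 is a 3,998 bp epitope-tagging template plasmid for fission yeast, built on the pFA6a-kanMX6 backbone, in which the original kanMX6 marker has been replaced by a Zeocin resistance cassette. It is propagated in E. coli as a high-copy plasmid through a ColE1/pUC-type origin and is selected with ampicillin (β-lactamase expressed from its own promoter) together with Zeocin. No yeast replication origin is annotated, consistent with pFA6a-family plasmids serving as templates for integrating cassettes rather than as episomes. Short fragments annotated as rop, bom and lacI are backbone remnants, and SP6 and T7 phage promoters flank the cassette region.

The payload has two modules. The first is a 3xHA coding segment (three tandem haemagglutinin epitopes) followed by the S. cerevisiae ADH1 terminator, an arrangement that lets the tag be fused in frame to the 3′ end of a target gene and supplies transcription termination for the tagged locus. The second, lying in the opposite orientation, is the zeoCV (CMV/zeo) marker recorded as 1,161 bp: the Sh ble gene, which encodes a protein that binds bleomycin, phleomycin and Zeocin, placed downstream of the CMV enhancer/promoter and the synthetic bacterial EM7 promoter and followed by an SV40 polyadenylation signal. EM7 accounts for Zeocin resistance in bacteria, while the CMV elements presumably drive marker expression in yeast.

The stated purpose is fission yeast epitope tagging. The plasmid belongs to a published set of sequential and counter-selectable cassettes for this organism, and the tag-plus-marker unit would typically be amplified with homology-bearing primers and integrated at a chromosomal locus, although the record does not describe the procedure.
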