Addgene plasmid #78396: pNX3s2-HA3
Purpose: fission yeast epitope tagging
Depositing lab: Kazunori Tomita. Depositing organization: University College London. Publication: Sequential and counter-selectable cassettes for fission yeast. Amelina H, Moiseeva V, Collopy LC, Pearson SR, Armstrong CA, Tomita K. BMC Biotechnol. 2016 Nov 8;16(1):76. 10.1186/s12896-016-0307-4 PubMed 27825338.
Backbone
  Vector backbone: pFA6a-kanMX6
  Selectable markers: Zeocin
Growth in bacteria
  Bacterial resistance: Ampicillin and Bleocin (Zeocin), 100 & 50 μg/mL
  Growth temperature: 37°C
  Growth strain: DH5alpha
  Copy number: High Copy
Gene/Insert 1
  Gene/Insert name: 3xHA
Gene/Insert 2
  Gene/Insert name: zeoCV (alt name: CMV/zeo)
  Insert size (bp): 1161
Terms and licenses: Academic/Nonprofit Terms; Industry Terms: Not Available to Industry
How to cite: pNX3s2-HA3 was a gift from Kazunori Tomita (Addgene plasmid # 78396 ; http://n2t.net/addgene:78396 ; RRID:Addgene_78396)
