>Addgene plasmid #78396 | pNX3s2-HA3 | addgene partial sequence | sequence record 150148 | SP6 5'-ATTTAGGTGACACTATAG-3'
GCTGCAGGTCGACGGATCCCCGGGTTAATTAACGCTAGCATGTACCCATACGATGTTCCTGACTATGCGG
GCTACCCGTATGACGTGCCGGACTATGCAGGAGCCTATCCTTATGACGTTCCAGATTACGCTGGTTCTAG
ATGAGGCGCGCCACTTCTAAATAAGCGAATTTCTTATGATTTATGATTTTTATTATTAAATAAGTTATAA
AAAAAATAAGTGTATACAAATTTTAAAGTGACTCTTAGGTTTTAAAACGAAAATTCTTATTCTTGAGTAA
CTCTTTCCTGTAGGTCAGGTTGCTTTCTCAGGTATAGTATGAGGTCGCTCTTATTGACCACACCTCTACC
GGCAGATCCGCTAGGAGATCTGCAGTGAAAAAAATGCTTTATTTGTGAAATTTGTGATGCTATTGCTTTA
TTTGTAACCATTATAAGCTGCAATAAACAAGTTTCGAGGTCGAGTGTCAGTCCTGCTCCTCGGCCACGAA
GTGCACGCAGTTGCCGGCCGGGTCGCGCAGGGCGAACTCCCGCCCCCACGGCTGCTCGCCGATCTCGGTC
ATGGCCGGCCCGGAGGCGTCCCGGAAGTTCGTGGACACGACCTCCGACCACTCGGCGTACAGCTCGTCCA
GGCCGCGCACACACACCCAGGCCAGGGTGTTGTCCGGCACCACCTGGTCCTGGACCGCGCTGATGAACAG
GGTCACGTCGTCCCGGACCACACCGGCGAAGTCGTCCTCCACGAAGTCCCGGGAGAACCCGAGCCGGTCG
GTCCAGAACTCGACCGCTCCGGCGACGTC
