>Addgene plasmid #78396 | pNX3s2-HA3 | addgene partial sequence | sequence record 150149 | SV40pA-R 5'-GAAATTTGTGATGCTATTGC-3'
AGCTGCAATAAACAAGTTTCGAGGTCGAGTGTCAGTCCTGCTCCTCGGCCACGAAGTGCACGCAGTTGCC
GGCCGGGTCGCGCAGGGCGAACTCCCGCCCCCACGGCTGCTCGCCGATCTCGGTCATGGCCGGCCCGGAG
GCGTCCCGGAAGTTCGTGGACACGACCTCCGACCACTCGGCGTACAGCTCGTCCAGGCCGCGCACACACA
CCCAGGCCAGGGTGTTGTCCGGCACCACCTGGTCCTGGACCGCGCTGATGAACAGGGTCACGTCGTCCCG
GACCACACCGGCGAAGTCGTCCTCCACGAAGTCCCGGGAGAACCCGAGCCGGTCGGTCCAGAACTCGACC
GCTCCGGCGACGTCGCGCGCGGTGAGCACCGGAACGGCACTGGTCAACTTGGCCATGGTTTAGTTCCTCA
CCTTGTCGTATTATACTATGCCGATATACTATGCCGATGATTAATTGTCAACACGGTCCGTTCCAATGCA
CCGTTCCCGGCCGCGGAGGCTGGATCGGTCCCGGTGTCTTCTATGGAGGTCAAAACAGCGTGGATGGCGT
CTCCAGGCGATCTGACGGTTCACTAAACGAGCTCTGCTTATATAGACCTCCCACCGTACACGCCTACCGC
CCATTTGCGTCAATGGGGCGGAGTTGTTACGACATTTTGGAAAGTCCCGTTGATTTTGGTGCCAAAACAA
ACTCCCATTGACGTCAATGGGGTGGAGACTTGGAAATCCCCGTGAGTCAAACCGCTATCCACGCCCATTG
ATGTACTGCCAAAACCGCATCACCATGGTAATAGCGATGACTAATACGTAGATGTACTGCCAAGTAGGAA
AGTCCCATAAGGTCATGTACTGGGCATAATGCCAGGCGGGCCATTTACCGTCATTGACGTCAATAGGGGG
CGTACTTGGCATATGATACACTTGATGTACTGCCAAGTGGGCAGTTTACCGTAAATACTCCACCCATTGA
CGTCAATGGAAAGTCCCTATTGGCGTTACTATGGGAACATACGTCATTATTGACGTCAATGGGCGGGGGT
CGTTGGGCGGTCAGCCAGGCGGGCCATTTACCGTAAGTTATGTAACGGTTT
